Addgene plasmid #106327: pCR3.1-OPNc PSM3
Purpose: Mammalian expression of mutant osteopontin
Depositing lab: Georg Weber. Depositing organization: University of Cincinnati. Publication: The osteopontin-c splice junction is important for anchorage-independent growth. Shen H, Weber GF. Mol Carcinog. 2014 Jun;53(6):480-7. doi: 10.1002/mc.21997. Epub 2013 Jan 28. PubMed 23359517.
Backbone
  Vector backbone: pCR3.1
  Vector type: Mammalian Expression
  Selectable markers: Neomycin (select with G418)
Growth in bacteria
  Bacterial resistance: Ampicillin, 100 μg/mL
  Growth temperature: 37°C
  Growth strain: XL1 Blue
  Copy number: High Copy
Gene/Insert
  Gene/Insert name: OPNc
  Species: H. sapiens (human)
  Mutation: OPNc phosphorylation site mutant SGSSEEKQNAVSSEET-->SGSSEEKQNAVAAEEA
  Entrez Gene: SPP1 (a.k.a. BNSP, BSPI, ETA-1, OPN)
  Cloning method: Unknown
Terms and licenses: Academic/Nonprofit Terms; Industry Terms: Not Available to Industry
How to cite: pCR3.1-OPNc PSM3 was a gift from Georg Weber (Addgene plasmid # 106327 ; http://n2t.net/addgene:106327 ; RRID:Addgene_106327)
