[The description below was written by a language model from this plasmid's Addgene catalogue record and pLannotate feature annotations shown in this document.]
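Description:
pCR3.1-OPNc PSM3 is a mammalian expression plasmid built on the pCR3.1 backbone that carries a mutant form of human osteopontin-c, a splice variant of the SPP1 gene product. The roughly 6.1 kb plasmid is maintained in E. coli at high copy through a ColE1/pUC-type origin and is selected with ampicillin via a β-lactamase gene under its own promoter. An f1 origin is also present, which in principle allows production of single-stranded DNA. For selection in mammalian cells, an SV40 enhancer/early promoter drives the Tn5 aminoglycoside phosphotransferase (NeoR/KanR) gene, followed by an HSV thymidine kinase polyadenylation signal, so transfected cells can be selected with G418. The short ble, SV40 promoter, bGH poly(A) and HIV-1 LTR fragments in the annotation appear to be small backbone remnants or partial sequence matches rather than functional elements.

The expression cassette consists of the human cytomegalovirus immediate early enhancer and promoter, a T7 promoter that could support in vitro transcription, the SPP1 coding sequence, and a bovine growth hormone polyadenylation signal. The coding region is annotated as a fragment of SPP1, which fits a splice variant that lacks part of the full-length sequence. The insert is a phosphorylation site mutant in which two serines and a threonine in a serine-rich stretch of the protein are replaced by alanines, preventing phosphorylation at those positions. No epitope tag or reporter is recorded, and the cloning method is not stated. The construct is intended for expressing this mutant in mammalian cells, and the associated study concerned the role of the osteopontin-c splice junction in anchorage-independent growth.
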