Features (pLannotate 1.2.2; 17 found; start..end, strand, type, name):
      1..380     +  enhancer       CMV enhancer: human cytomegalovirus immediate early enhancer
    381..584     +  promoter       CMV promoter: human cytomegalovirus (CMV) immediate early promoter
    580..613     +  LTR            5' LTR (truncated) (fragment): truncated 5' long terminal repeat (LTR) from HIV-1
    629..647     +  promoter       T7 promoter: promoter for bacteriophage T7 RNA polymerase
    766..1626    +  CDS            SPP1 (fragment): OSTP_HUMAN - Also known as BNSP, OPN. Experimental evidence at protein level: Swiss-Prot protein existence level 1. Acts as a cytokine involved in enhancing production of interferon-gamma and interleukin-12 and reducing production of interleukin-10 and is essential in the pathway that leads to type I immunity. From Homo sapiens (Human).
   1817..2041    +  polyA_signal   bGH poly(A) signal: bovine growth hormone polyadenylation signal
   2045..2063    +  promoter       SV40 promoter (fragment): SV40 enhancer and early promoter
   2173..2761    -  rep_origin     ori: high-copy-number ColE1/pMB1/pBR322/pUC origin of replication
   2983..2999    +  polyA_signal   bGH poly(A) signal (fragment): bovine growth hormone polyadenylation signal
   3090..3137    -  polyA_signal   HSV TK poly(A) signal: herpes simplex virus thymidine kinase polyadenylation signal (Cole and Stacy, 1985)
   3196..3348    -  CDS            ble (fragment): BLE_KLEPN - Experimental evidence at protein level: Swiss-Prot protein existence level 1. Binding protein with a strong affinity to the bleomycin family of antibiotics. Binds to CL990; an antimitotic-antibiotic compound. From Klebsiella pneumoniae.
   3369..4163    -  CDS            NeoR/KanR: aminoglycoside phosphotransferase from Tn5; aph(3')-II (or nptII); confers resistance to neomycin, kanamycin, and G418 (Geneticin®)
   4198..4555    -  promoter       SV40 promoter: SV40 enhancer and early promoter
   4557..4574    -  promoter       AmpR promoter (fragment): bla
   4615..5475    -  CDS            AmpR: β-lactamase; bla; confers resistance to ampicillin, carbenicillin, and related antibiotics
   5476..5580    -  promoter       AmpR promoter: bla
   5607..6035    +  rep_origin     f1 ori (sequence partly withheld): f1 bacteriophage origin of replication; arrow indicates direction of (+) strand synthesis
>Addgene plasmid #106327 | pCR3.1-OPNc PSM3 | addgene full sequence | sequence record 207709 | Addgene NGS Result
GACATTGATTATTGACTAGTTATTAATAGTAATCAATTACGGGGTCATTAGTTCATAGCCCATATATGGA
GTTCCGCGTTACATAACTTACGGTAAATGGCCCGCCTGGCTGACCGCCCAACGACCCCCGCCCATTGACG
TCAATAATGACGTATGTTCCCATAGTAACGCCAATAGGGACTTTCCATTGACGTCAATGGGTGGAGTATT
TACGGTAAACTGCCCACTTGGCAGTACATCAAGTGTATCATATGCCAAGTACGCCCCCTATTGACGTCAA
TGACGGTAAATGGCCCGCCTGGCATTATGCCCAGTACATGACCTTATGGGACTTTCCTACTTGGCAGTAC
ATCTACGTATTAGTCATCGCTATTACCATGGTGATGCGGTTTTGGCAGTACATCAATGGGCGTGGATAGC
GGTTTGACTCACGGGGATTTCCAAGTCTCCACCCCATTGACGTCAATGGGAGTTTGTTTTGGCACCAAAA
TCAACGGGACTTTCCAAAATGTCGTAACAACTCCGCCCCATTGACGCAAATGGGCGGTAGGCGTGTACGG
TGGGAGGTCTATATAAGCAGAGCTCTCTGGCTAACTAGAGAACCCACTGCTTACTGGCTTATCGAAATTA
ATACGACTCACTATAGGGAGACCCAAGCTGGCTAGCGTTTAAACTTAAGCTTGGTACCGAGCTCGGATCC
ACTAGTAACGGCCGCCAGTGTGCTGGAATTCGGCTTCAAACGCCGACCAAGGAAAACTCACTACCATGAG
AATTGCAGTGATTTGCTTTTGCCTCCTAGGCATCACCTGTGCCATACCAGTTAAACAGGCTGATTCTGGA
AGTTCTGAGGAAAAGCAGAATGCTGTGGCCGCTGAAGAAGCCAATGACTTTAAACAAGAGACCCTTCCAA
GTAAGTCCAACGAAAGCCATGACCACATGGATGATATGGATGATGAAGATGATGACGACCATGTGGACAG
CCAGGACTCCATTGACTCGAACGACTCTGATGATGTAGATGACACTGATGATTCTCACCAGTCTGATGAG
TCTCACCATTCTGATGAATCTGATGAACTGGTCACTGATTTTCCCACGGACCTGCCAGCAACCGAAGTTT
TCACTCCAGTTGTCCCCACAGTAGACACATATGATGGCCGAGGTGATAGTGTGGTTTATGGACTGAGGTC
AAAATCTAAGAAGTTTCGCAGACCTGACATCCAGTACCCTGATGCTACAGACGAGGACATCACCTCACAC
ATGGAAAGCGAGGAGTTGAATGGTGCATACAAGGCCATCCCCGTTGCCCAGGACCTGAACGCGCCTTCTG
ATTGGGACAGCCGTGGGAAGGACAGTTATGAAACGAGTCAGCTGGATGACCAGAGTGCTGAAACCCACAG
CCACAAGCAGTCCAGATTATATAAGCGGAAAGCTAATGATGAGAGCAATGAGCATTCCGATGTGATTGAT
AGTCAGGAACTTTCCAAAGTCAGCCGTGAATTCCACAGCCATGAATTTCACAGCCATGAAGATATGCTGG
TTGTAGACCCCAAAAGTAAGGAAGAAGATAAACACCTGAAATTTCGTATTTCTCATGAATTAGATAGTGC
ATCTTCTGAGGTCAATTAAAAGGAGAAAAAATACAATTTCTCACTTTGCATTTAGTCAAAAGAAAAAATG
CTTTATAGCAAAATGAAAGAGAACATGAAATGCTTCTTTCTCAGTTTATTGGTTGAAGCCGAATTCTGCA
GATATCCATCACACTGGCGGCCGCTCGAGTCTAGAGGGCCCGTTTAAACCCGCTGATCAGCCTCGACTGT
GCCTTCTAGTTGCCAGCCATCTGTTGTTTGCCCCTCCCCCGTGCCTTCCTTGACCCTGGAAGGTGCCACT
CCCACTGTCCTTTCCTAATAAAATGAGGAAATTGCATCGCATTGTCTGAGTAGGTGTCATTCTATTCTGG
GGGGTGGGGTGGGGCAGGACAGCAAGGGGGAGGATTGGGAAGACAATAGCAGGCATGCTGGGGATGCGGT
GGGCTCTATGGCTTCTGAGGCGGAAAGAACCAGTGGCGGTAATACGGTTATCCACAGAATCAGGGGATAA
CGCAGGAAAGAACATGTGAGCAAAAGGCCAGCAAAAGGCCAGGAACCGTAAAAAGGCCGCGTTGCTGGCG
TTTTTCCATAGGCTCCGCCCCCCTGACGAGCATCACAAAAATCGACGCTCAAGTCAGAGGTGGCGAAACC
CGACAGGACTATAAAGATACCAGGCGTTTCCCCCTGGAAGCTCCCTCGTGCGCTCTCCTGTTCCGACCCT
GCCGCTTACCGGATACCTGTCCGCCTTTCTCCCTTCGGGAAGCGTGGCGCTTTCTCATAGCTCACGCTGT
AGGTATCTCAGTTCGGTGTAGGTCGTTCGCTCCAAGCTGGGCTGTGTGCACGAACCCCCCGTTCAGCCCG
ACCGCTGCGCCTTATCCGGTAACTATCGTCTTGAGTCCAACCCGGTAAGACACGACTTATCGCCACTGGC
AGCAGCCACTGGTAACAGGATTAGCAGAGCGAGGTATGTAGGCGGTGCTACAGAGTTCTTGAAGTGGTGG
CCTAACTACGGCTACACTAGAAGAACAGTATTTGGTATCTGCGCTCTGCTGAAGCCAGTTACCTTCGGAA
AAAGAGTTGGTAGCTCTTGATCCGGCAAACAAACCACCGCTGGTAGCGGTGGTTTTTTTGTTTGCAAGCA
GCAGATTACGCGCAGAAAAAAAGGATCTCAAGAAGATCCTTTGATCTTTTCTACGGGGTCTGACGCTCAG
TGGAACGAAAACTCACGTTAAGGGATTTTGGTCATGAGATTATCAAAAAGGATCTTCACCTAGATCCTTT
TAAATTAAAAATGAAGTTTTAAATCAATCTAAAGTATATATGAGTAACCTGAGGCTATGGCAGGGCCTGC
CGCCCCGACGTTGGCTGCGAGCCCTGGGCCTTCACCCGAACTTGGGGGGTGGGGTGGGGAAAAGGAAGAA
ACGCGGGCGTATTGGCCCCAATGGGGTCTCGGTGGGGTATCGACAGAGTGCCAGCCCTGGGACCGAACCC
CGCGTTTATGAACAAACGACCCAACACCGTGCGTTTTATTCTGTCTTTTTATTGCCGTCATAGCGCGGGT
TCCTTCCGGTATTGTCTCCTTCCGTGTTTCAGTTAGCCTCCCCCTAGGGTGGGCGAAGAACTCCAGCATG
AGATCCCCGCGCTGGAGGATCATCCAGCCGGCGTCCCGGAAAACGATTCCGAAGCCCAACCTTTCATAGA
AGGCGGCGGTGGAATCGAAATCTCGTGATGGCAGGTTGGGCGTCGCTTGGTCGGTCATTTCGAACCCCAG
AGTCCCGCTCAGAAGAACTCGTCAAGAAGGCGATAGAAGGCGATGCGCTGCGAATCGGGAGCGGCGATAC
CGTAAAGCACGAGGAAGCGGTCAGCCCATTCGCCGCCAAGCTCTTCAGCAATATCACGGGTAGCCAACGC
TATGTCCTGATAGCGGTCCGCCACACCCAGCCGGCCACAGTCGATGAATCCAGAAAAGCGGCCATTTTCC
ACCATGATATTCGGCAAGCAGGCATCGCCATGGGTCACGACGAGATCCTCGCCGTCGGGCATGCTCGCCT
TGAGCCTGGCGAACAGTTCGGCTGGCGCGAGCCCCTGATGCTCTTCGTCCAGATCATCCTGATCGACAAG
ACCGGCTTCCATCCGAGTACGTGCTCGCTCGATGCGATGTTTCGCTTGGTGGTCGAATGGGCAGGTAGCC
GGATCAAGCGTATGCAGCCGCCGCATTGCATCAGCCATGATGGATACTTTCTCGGCAGGAGCAAGGTGAG
ATGACAGGAGATCCTGCCCCGGCACTTCGCCCAATAGCAGCCAGTCCCTTCCCGCTTCAGTGACAACGTC
GAGCACAGCTGCGCAAGGAACGCCCGTCGTGGCCAGCCACGATAGCCGCGCTGCCTCGTCTTGCAGTTCA
TTCAGGGCACCGGACAGGTCGGTCTTGACAAAAAGAACCGGGCGCCCCTGCGCTGACAGCCGGAACACGG
CGGCATCAGAGCAGCCGATTGTCTGTTGTGCCCAGTCATAGCCGAATAGCCTCTCCACCCAAGCGGCCGG
AGAACCTGCGTGCAATCCATCTTGTTCAATCATGCGAAACGATCCTCATCCTGTCTCTTGATCGATCTTT
GCAAAAGCCTAGGCCTCCAAAAAAGCCTCCTCACTACTTCTGGAATAGCTCAGAGGCCGAGGCGGCCTCG
GCCTCTGCATAAATAAAAAAAATTAGTCAGCCATGGGGCGGAGAATGGGCGGAACTGGGCGGAGTTAGGG
GCGGGATGGGCGGAGTTAGGGGCGGGACTATGGTTGCTGACTAATTGAGATGCATGCTTTGCATACTTCT
GCCTGCTGGGGAGCCTGGGGACTTTCCACACCTGGTTGCTGACTAATTGAGATGCATGCTTTGCATACTT
CTGCCTGCTGGGGAGCCTGGGGACTTTCCACACCCTAACTGACACACATTCCACAGCTGGTTCTTTCCGC
CTCAGGACTCTTCCTTTTTCAATAAATCAATCTAAAGTATATATGAGTAAACTTGGTCTGACAGTTACCA
ATGCTTAATCAGTGAGGCACCTATCTCAGCGATCTGTCTATTTCGTTCATCCATAGTTGCCTGACTCCCC
GTCGTGTAGATAACTACGATACGGGAGGGCTTACCATCTGGCCCCAGTGCTGCAATGATACCGCGAGACC
CACGCTCACCGGCTCCAGATTTATCAGCAATAAACCAGCCAGCCGGAAGGGCCGAGCGCAGAAGTGGTCC
TGCAACTTTATCCGCCTCCATCCAGTCTATTAATTGTTGCCGGGAAGCTAGAGTAAGTAGTTCGCCAGTT
AATAGTTTGCGCAACGTTGTTGCCATTGCTACAGGCATCGTGGTGTCACGCTCGTCGTTTGGTATGGCTT
CATTCAGCTCCGGTTCCCAACGATCAAGGCGAGTTACATGATCCCCCATGTTGTGCAAAAAAGCGGTTAG
CTCCTTCGGTCCTCCGATCGTTGTCAGAAGTAAGTTGGCCGCAGTGTTATCACTCATGGTTATGGCAGCA
CTGCATAATTCTCTTACTGTCATGCCATCCGTAAGATGCTTTTCTGTGACTGGTGAGTACTCAACCAAGT
CATTCTGAGAATAGTGTATGCGGCGACCGAGTTGCTCTTGCCCGGCGTCAATACGGGATAATACCGCGCC
ACATAGCAGAACTTTAAAAGTGCTCATCATTGGAAAACGTTCTTCGGGGCGAAAACTCTCAAGGATCTTA
CCGCTGTTGAGATCCAGTTCGATGTAACCCACTCGTGCACCCAACTGATCTTCAGCATCTTTTACTTTCA
CCAGCGTTTCTGGGTGAGCAAAAACAGGAAGGCAAAATGCCGCAAAAAAGGGAATAAGGGCGACACGGAA
ATGTTGAATACTCATACTCTTCCTTTTTCAATATTATTGAAGCATTTATCAGGGTTATTGTCTCATGAGC
GGATACATATTTGAATGTATTTAGAAAAATAAACAAATAGGGGTTCCGCGCACATTTCCCCGAAAAGTGC
CACCTG
[124 nt withheld, positions 5607-5730]
C
[91 nt withheld, positions 5732-5822]
A
[49 nt withheld, positions 5824-5872]
CCTTTGACGTTGGAGTCCACGTTCTTT
[37 nt withheld, positions 5900-5936]
ACCCTATCTCGGTCTATTCTTTTGATTTATAAGGGATTTTGCCGATTTCGGCCTATTGGTTAAAAAATGA
GCTGATTTAACAAAAATTTAACGCGAATTTTAACAAAATATTAACGCTTACAATTTACGCGCGCGTT
